>Addgene plasmid #226005 | pGL3-NCL-gRNA2-EGFP | addgene full sequence | sequence record 446503 | Addgene NGS Result
GTTGTTGCCATTGCTACAGGCATCGTGGTGTCACGCTCGTCGTTTGGTATGGCTTCATTCAGCTCCGGTT
CCCAACGATCAAGGCGAGTTACATGATCCCCCATGTTGTGCAAAAAAGCGGTTAGCTCCTTCGGTCCTCC
GATCGTTGTCAGAAGTAAGTTGGCCGCAGTGTTATCACTCATGGTTATGGCAGCACTGCATAATTCTCTT
ACTGTCATGCCATCCGTAAGATGCTTTTCTGTGACTGGTGAGTACTCAACCAAGTCATTCTGAGAATAGT
GTATGCGGCGACCGAGTTGCTCTTGCCCGGCGTCAATACGGGATAATACCGCGCCACATAGCAGAACTTT
AAAAGTGCTCATCATTGGAAAACGTTCTTCGGGGCGAAAACTCTCAAGGATCTTACCGCTGTTGAGATCC
AGTTCGATGTAACCCACTCGTGCACCCAACTGATCTTCAGCATCTTTTACTTTCACCAGCGTTTCTGGGT
GAGCAAAAACAGGAAGGCAAAATGCCGCAAAAAAGGGAATAAGGGCGACACGGAAATGTTGAATACTCAT
ACTCTTCCTTTTTCAATATTATTGAAGCATTTATCAGGGTTATTGTCTCATGAGCGGATACATATTTGAA
TGTATTTAGAAAAATAAACAAATAGGGGTTCCGCGCACATTTCCCCGAAAAGTGCCACCTG
[124 nt withheld, positions 692-815]
C
[91 nt withheld, positions 817-907]
A
[49 nt withheld, positions 909-957]
CCTTTGACGTTGGAGTCCACGTTCTTT
[37 nt withheld, positions 985-1021]
ACCCTATCTCGGTCTATTCTTTTGATTTATAAGGGATTTTGCCGATTTCGGCCTATTGGTTAAAAAATGA
GCTGATTTAACAAAAATTTAACGCGAATTTTAACAAAATATTAACGCTTACAATTTGCCATTCGCCATTC
AGGCTGCGCAACTGTTGGGAAGGGCGATCGGTGCGGGCCTCTTCGCTATTACGCCAGCCCAAGCTACCAT
GATAAGTAAGTAATATTAAGGTACGGGAGGTACTTGGAGCGGCCGCAATAAAATATCTTTATTTTCATTA
CATCTGTGTGTTGGTTTTTTGTGTGAATCGATAGTACTAACATACGCTCTCCATCAAAACAAAACGAAAC
AAAACAAACTAGCAAAATAGGCTGTCCCCAGTGCAAGTGCAGGTGCCAGAACATTTCTCTATCGATAGGT
ACCGATTAGTGAACGGATCTCGACGGTATCGATCACGAGACTAGCCTCGAGCGGCCGCCCCCTTCACCGA
GGGCCTATTTCCCATGATTCCTTCATATTTGCATATACGATACAAGGCTGTTAGAGAGATAATTGGAATT
AATTTGACTGTAAACACAAAGATATTAGTACAAAATACGTGACGTAGAAAGTAATAATTTCTTGGGTAGT
TTGCAGTTTTAAAATTATGTTTTAAAATGGACTATCATATGCTTACCGTAACTTGAAAGTATTTCGATTT
CTTGGCTTTATATATCTTGTGGAAAGGACGAAACACCGGAAGAAGCCAAGCGACGGCGAGTTTTAGAGCT
AGAAATAGCAAGTTAAAATAAGGCTAGTCCGTTATCAACTTGAAAAAGTGGCACCGAGTCGGTGCTTTTT
TTAAAGAATTCTCGACCTCGAGACAAATGGCAGTATTCATCCACAATTTTAAAAGAAAAGGGGGGATTGG
GGGGTACAGTGCAGGGGAAAGAATAGTAGACATAATAGCAACAGACATACAAACTAAAGAATTACAAAAA
CAAATTACAAAAATTCAAAATTTTCGGGTTTATTACAGGGACAGCAGAGATCCACTTTGGCCGCGGCTCG
AGGGGGTTGGGGTTGCGCCTTTTCCAAGGCAGCCCTGGGTTTGCGCAGGGACGCGGCTGCTCTGGGCGTG
GTTCCGGGAAACGCAGCGGCGCCGACCCTGGGACTCGCACATTCTTCACGTCCGTTCGCAGCGTCACCCG
GATCTTCGCCGCTACCCTTGTGGGCCCCCCGGCGACGCTTCCTGCTCCGCCCCTAAGTCGGGAAGGTTCC
TTGCGGTTCGCGGCGTGCCGGACGTGACAAACGGAAGCCGCACGTCTCACTAGTACCCTCGCAGACGGAC
AGCGCCAGGGAGCAATGGCAGCGCGCCGACCGCGATGGGCTGTGGCCAATAGCGGCTGCTCAGCAGGGCG
CGCCGAGAGCAGCGGCCGGGAAGGGGCGGTGCGGGAGGCGGGGTGTGGGGCGGTAGTGTGGGCCCTGTTC
CTGCCCGCGCGGTGTTCCGCATTCTGCAAGCCTCCGGAGCGCACGTCGGCAGTCGGCTCCCTCGTTGACC
GAATCACCGACCTCTCTCCCCAGGGGGATCCATGGTGAGCAAGGGCGAGGAGCTGTTCACCGGGGTGGTG
CCCATCCTGGTCGAGCTGGACGGCGACGTAAACGGCCACAAGTTCAGCGTGTCCGGCGAGGGCGAGGGCG
ATGCCACCTACGGCAAGCTGACCCTGAAGTTCATCTGCACCACCGGCAAGCTGCCCGTGCCCTGGCCCAC
CCTCGTGACCACCCTGACCTACGGCGTGCAGTGCTTCAGCCGCTACCCCGACCACATGAAGCAGCACGAC
TTCTTCAAGTCCGCCATGCCCGAAGGCTACGTCCAGGAGCGCACCATCTTCTTCAAGGACGACGGCAACT
ACAAGACCCGCGCCGAGGTGAAGTTCGAGGGCGACACCCTGGTGAACCGCATCGAGCTGAAGGGCATCGA
CTTCAAGGAGGACGGCAACATCCTGGGGCACAAGCTGGAGTACAACTACAACAGCCACAACGTCTATATC
ATGGCCGACAAGCAGAAGAACGGCATCAAGGTGAACTTCAAGATCCGCCACAACATCGAGGACGGCAGCG
TGCAGCTCGCCGACCACTACCAGCAGAACACCCCCATCGGCGACGGCCCCGTGCTGCTGCCCGACAACCA
CTACCTGAGCACCCAGTCCGCCCTGAGCAAAGACCCCAACGAGAAGCGCGATCACATGGTCCTGCTGGAG
TTCGTGACCGCCGCCGGGATCACTCTCGGCATGGACGAGCTGTACAAGTAAAGCGGCCGCGACTCTAGAT
CATAATCAGCCATACCACATTTGTAGAGGTTTTACTTGCTTTAAAAAACCTCCCACACCTCCCCCTGAAC
CTGAAACATAAAATGAATGCAATTGTTGTTGTTAACTTGTTTATTGCAGCTTATAATGGTTACAAATAAA
GCAATAGCATCACAAATTTCACAAATAAAGCATTTTTTTCACTGCATTCTAGTTGTGGTTTGTCCAAACT
CATCAATGTATCTTAGTCGACCGATGCCCTTGAGAGCCTTCAACCCAGTCAGCTCCTTCCGGTGGGCGCG
GGGCATGACTATCGTCGCCGCACTTATGACTGTCTTCTTTATCATGCAACTCGTAGGACAGGTGCCGGCA
GCGCTCTTCCGCTTCCTCGCTCACTGACTCGCTGCGCTCGGTCGTTCGGCTGCGGCGAGCGGTATCAGCT
CACTCAAAGGCGGTAATACGGTTATCCACAGAATCAGGGGATAACGCAGGAAAGAACATGTGAGCAAAAG
GCCAGCAAAAGGCCAGGAACCGTAAAAAGGCCGCGTTGCTGGCGTTTTTCCATAGGCTCCGCCCCCCTGA
CGAGCATCACAAAAATCGACGCTCAAGTCAGAGGTGGCGAAACCCGACAGGACTATAAAGATACCAGGCG
TTTCCCCCTGGAAGCTCCCTCGTGCGCTCTCCTGTTCCGACCCTGCCGCTTACCGGATACCTGTCCGCCT
TTCTCCCTTCGGGAAGCGTGGCGCTTTCTCATAGCTCACGCTGTAGGTATCTCAGTTCGGTGTAGGTCGT
TCGCTCCAAGCTGGGCTGTGTGCACGAACCCCCCGTTCAGCCCGACCGCTGCGCCTTATCCGGTAACTAT
CGTCTTGAGTCCAACCCGGTAAGACACGACTTATCGCCACTGGCAGCAGCCACTGGTAACAGGATTAGCA
GAGCGAGGTATGTAGGCGGTGCTACAGAGTTCTTGAAGTGGTGGCCTAACTACGGCTACACTAGAAGAAC
AGTATTTGGTATCTGCGCTCTGCTGAAGCCAGTTACCTTCGGAAAAAGAGTTGGTAGCTCTTGATCCGGC
AAACAAACCACCGCTGGTAGCGGTGGTTTTTTTGTTTGCAAGCAGCAGATTACGCGCAGAAAAAAAGGAT
CTCAAGAAGATCCTTTGATCTTTTCTACGGGGTCTGACGCTCAGTGGAACGAAAACTCACGTTAAGGGAT
TTTGGTCATGAGATTATCAAAAAGGATCTTCACCTAGATCCTTTTAAATTAAAAATGAAGTTTTAAATCA
ATCTAAAGTATATATGAGTAAACTTGGTCTGACAGTTACCAATGCTTAATCAGTGAGGCACCTATCTCAG
CGATCTGTCTATTTCGTTCATCCATAGTTGCCTGACTCCCCGTCGTGTAGATAACTACGATACGGGAGGG
CTTACCATCTGGCCCCAGTGCTGCAATGATACCGCGGGACCCACGCTCACCGGCTCCAGATTTATCAGCA
ATAAACCAGCCAGCCGGAAGGGCCGAGCGCAGAAGTGGTCCTGCAACTTTATCCGCCTCCATCCAGTCTA
TTAATTGTTGCCGGGAAGCTAGAGTAAGTAGTTCGCCAGTTAATAGTTTGCGCAAC
Features (pLannotate 1.2.2; 16 found; start..end, strand, type, name):
    561..665     -  promoter       AmpR promoter: bla
    692..1120    +  rep_origin     f1 ori (sequence partly withheld): f1 bacteriophage origin of replication; arrow indicates direction of (+) strand synthesis
   1152..1219    -  CDS            lacZα (fragment): LacZα fragment of β-galactosidase; lacZ fragment
   1278..1326    +  polyA_signal   poly(A) signal: synthetic polyadenylation signal
   1340..1431    +  misc_feature   pause site: RNA polymerase II transcriptional pause signal from the human α2 globin gene
   1444..1460    +  CDS            Rev (fragment): human immunodeficiency virus 1 (HIV-1) Rev protein; rev; enhances nuclear export of unspliced and incompletely spliced viral mRNAs
   1510..1750    +  promoter       U6 promoter: RNA polymerase III promoter for human U6 snRNA
   1781..1856    +  misc_RNA       gRNA scaffold: guide RNA scaffold for the Streptococcus pyogenes CRISPR/Cas9 system
   1908..2025    +  misc_feature   cPPT/CTS: central polypurine tract and central termination sequence of HIV-1
   2074..2584    +  promoter       hPGK promoter: human phosphoglycerate kinase 1 promoter
   2593..3312    +  CDS            EGFP: the original enhanced GFP (Yang et al., 1996) mammalian codon-optimized
   3329..3412    +  CDS            large T antigen (fragment): large T antigen from SV40 (simian virus 40)
   3435..3556    +  polyA_signal   SV40 poly(A) signal: SV40 polyadenylation signal
   3557..3688    +  CDS            TcR (fragment): tetracycline efflux protein; tet; confers resistance to tetracycline
   3868..4456    -  rep_origin     ori: high-copy-number ColE1/pMB1/pBR322/pUC origin of replication
   4627..560     -  CDS            AmpR (across the origin): β-lactamase; bla; confers resistance to ampicillin, carbenicillin, and related antibiotics
