[The description below was written by a language model from this plasmid's Addgene catalogue record and pLannotate feature annotations shown in this document.]
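Description:
pGL3-NCL-gRNA2-EGFP is a mammalian expression plasmid of about 4.9 kb, built on the pGL3-U6-sgRNA-EGFP backbone. It delivers a single guide RNA against human nucleolin (NCL, also known as C23) for CRISPR interference knockdown. It is propagated in E. coli as a high-copy plasmid through a ColE1/pUC-type origin and selected with ampicillin via the β-lactamase gene and its native promoter. An f1 phage origin is also present, a common leftover of the pGL3 vector family.

The payload consists of two independent transcription units. The human U6 RNA polymerase III promoter drives the NCL-targeting spacer, which sits in the short gap between the promoter and the Streptococcus pyogenes Cas9 guide RNA scaffold, giving a complete sgRNA. Downstream, a human PGK promoter drives EGFP, terminated by an SV40 polyadenylation signal. EGFP marks transfected cells so they can be identified or sorted by fluorescence. Upstream of the U6 cassette, a synthetic poly(A) signal and a transcriptional pause site, typical of pGL3 backbones, limit read-through from the plasmid backbone.

The annotation also picks up a cPPT/CTS element and short fragments of Rev, lacZα, SV40 large T antigen and TcR. These appear to be remnants carried over from parental vectors. No LTRs or packaging signal are annotated, so the plasmid is not a lentiviral transfer vector and is presumably delivered by transfection.

The plasmid encodes no Cas9 or dCas9 repressor, so knockdown requires a CRISPRi effector supplied separately, which the record does not specify. The associated work concerns nucleolar organization and repression of the 8C state in human embryonic stem cells. The name suggests this is the second of a set of NCL guides.
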