Addgene plasmid #226005: pGL3-NCL-gRNA2-EGFP
Purpose: CRISPRi-KD of human Nucleolin
Depositing lab: Miguel Ramalho-Santos. Publication: LINE1 and PRC2 control nucleolar organization and repression of the 8C state in human ESCs. Zhang J, Ataei L, Mittal K, Wu L, Caldwell L, Huynh L, Sarajideen S, Tse K, Simon MM, Mazid MA, Cook DP, Trcka D, Kwan T, Hoffman MM, Wrana JL, Esteban MA, Ramalho-Santos M. Dev Cell. 2024 Oct 14:S1534-5807(24)00574-4. doi: 10.1016/j.devcel.2024.09.024. PubMed 39413784.
Backbone
  Vector backbone: pGL3-U6-sgRNA-EGFP
  Vector type: Mammalian Expression
Growth in bacteria
  Bacterial resistance: Ampicillin, 100 μg/mL
  Growth temperature: 37°C
  Growth strain: DH5alpha
  Copy number: High Copy
Gene/Insert
  Gene/Insert name: sgRNA targeting human Nucleolin
  gRNA/shRNA sequence: aagaagccaagcgacggcga
  Species: H. sapiens (human)
  Entrez Gene: NCL (a.k.a. C23, Nsr1)
  Cloning method: Restriction Enzyme; 5′ cloning site unknown (unknown if destroyed)
Terms and licenses: Academic/Nonprofit Terms; Industry Terms: Not Available to Industry
How to cite: pGL3-NCL-gRNA2-EGFP was a gift from Miguel Ramalho-Santos (Addgene plasmid # 226005 ; http://n2t.net/addgene:226005 ; RRID:Addgene_226005)
